>Addgene plasmid #50760 | pEGFP-C1-hFGD5 | depositor full sequence | sequence record 76125 | pEGFP-C1-hFGD5 sequence 9872 bps
TAGTTATTAATAGTAATCAATTACGGGGTCATTAGTTCATAGCCCATATATGGAGTTCCGCGTTACATAA
CTTACGGTAAATGGCCCGCCTGGCTGACCGCCCAACGACCCCCGCCCATTGACGTCAATAATGACGTATG
TTCCCATAGTAACGCCAATAGGGACTTTCCATTGACGTCAATGGGTGGAGTATTTACGGTAAACTGCCCA
CTTGGCAGTACATCAAGTGTATCATATGCCAAGTACGCCCCCTATTGACGTCAATGACGGTAAATGGCCC
GCCTGGCATTATGCCCAGTACATGACCTTATGGGACTTTCCTACTTGGCAGTACATCTACGTATTAGTCA
TCGCTATTACCATGGTGATGCGGTTTTGGCAGTACATCAATGGGCGTGGATAGCGGTTTGACTCACGGGG
ATTTCCAAGTCTCCACCCCATTGACGTCAATGGGAGTTTGTTTTGGCACCAAAATCAACGGGACTTTCCA
AAATGTCGTAACAACTCCGCCCCATTGACGCAAATGGGCGGTAGGCGTGTACGGTGGGAGGTCTATATAA
GCAGAGCTGGTTTAGTGAACCGTCAGATCCGCTAGCGCTACCGGTCGCCACCATGGTGAGCAAGGGCGAG
GAGCTGTTCACCGGGGTGGTGCCCATCCTGGTCGAGCTGGACGGCGACGTAAACGGCCACAAGTTCAGCG
TGTCCGGCGAGGGCGAGGGCGATGCCACCTACGGCAAGCTGACCCTGAAGTTCATCTGCACCACCGGCAA
GCTGCCCGTGCCCTGGCCCACCCTCGTGACCACCCTGACCTACGGCGTGCAGTGCTTCAGCCGCTACCCC
GACCACATGAAGCAGCACGACTTCTTCAAGTCCGCCATGCCCGAAGGCTACGTCCAGGAGCGCACCATCT
TCTTCAAGGACGACGGCAACTACAAGACCCGCGCCGAGGTGAAGTTCGAGGGCGACACCCTGGTGAACCG
CATCGAGCTGAAGGGCATCGACTTCAAGGAGGACGGCAACATCCTGGGGCACAAGCTGGAGTACAACTAC
AACAGCCACAACGTCTATATCATGGCCGACAAGCAGAAGAACGGCATCAAGGTGAACTTCAAGATCCGCC
ACAACATCGAGGACGGCAGCGTGCAGCTCGCCGACCACTACCAGCAGAACACCCCCATCGGCGACGGCCC
CGTGCTGCTGCCCGACAACCACTACCTGAGCACCCAGTCCGCCCTGAGCAAAGACCCCAACGAGAAGCGC
GATCACATGGTCCTGCTGGAGTTCGTGACCGCCGCCGGGATCACTCTCGGCATGGACGAGCTGTACAAGT
CCGGACTCAGATCTACCATGTTCAGGGGTCCGAAGCCCCCCATTGCCCCCAAGCCCAGGCTGACTGCCCC
AAACGAGTGGAGAGCCAGTGTGTACCTGAATGACAGCTTGAACAAATGCAGCAACGGGCGGCTGCCCTGT
GTAGACAGGGGGCTTGATGAGGGGCCCCGGTCCATCCCAAAGTGCTCTGAGTCGGAGACCGACGAGGATT
ACATCGTGGTCCCCAGGGTTCCGCTGAGGGAGGATGAACCCAAGGACGAGGGCAGTGTGGGGAACAAAGC
CCTGGTGTCTCCCGAGTCCTCTGCGGAAGAGGAAGAGGAGCGTGAAGAGGGAGGCGAGGCATGTGGCCTG
GAGGGTACAGGAGCTGGTGAGGATTCAGTGGCCCCTGCTGCTCCGGGTGCAGGAGCGCTGAGCAGGGAGG
GTGAGGAAGGCACAGACCTTGCTCTTGAGGATGAAGGGGAGGGCTGCGCTGATGAGCCAGGGACACTGGA
GCAGGTGTCCAGAAGTGAGGAGGAAGAGAAGCTAGTGCAGCCACACAGGGAGTGCAGCCTGGAGGACAGT
GGGCCTTGGGCTGGAGAGGGGGTCTTCCAGAGCGACCTCCTCCTGCCTCACATCCATGGAGAGGACCAGG
AGCCCCCCGACACCCCCGGGGAGGCAGAGGAGGATGATGAGGAAGGCTGTGCCAGCACAGACCCAGCAGG
GGCAGATGAGGGTTCGGGTCCTGACAGGCCCACGGAGGACATGGGACAGGATGCTGAGGACACCAGTGAG
GAGCCCCCTGAGAAGGAGGAGCTGGCCGGGGTCCAGGAGGCAGAGACAGCCACAGACTGCCCTGAAGTTC
TTGAGGAGGGATGTGAAGAGGCCACGGGTGTCACAGGTGGGGAACAGGTTGACCTCAGTGAACCACCTGA
CCACGAGAAGAAAACCAACCAAGAAGTGGCAGCCGCCACCCTGGAGGACCATGCACAGGATGAGTCCGCC
GAGGAGAGCTGCCAGATTGTCCCTTTTGAGAATGACTGCATGGAGGACTTCGTGACTTCCCTCACAGGAA
GCCCCTATGAGTTCTTCCCAACTGAGAGCACCTCTTTTTGCAGCGAGAGCTGTTCTCCTCTTTCTGAATC
AGCGAAAGGTTTAGAATCAGAGCAGGCACCAAAGCTGGGGCTGCGTGCGGAGGAGAACCCCATGGTGGGG
GCTTTGTGTGGCCAGTGTGGCTCCCTACAGGGTGGAGCGGCCGAGGGTCCCGCAGCCCCTGATGTGGTGG
TCGTGCTGGAGGAGGAGGCCTTGGATGATGCACTGGCCAACCCCTATGTGATGGGAGTGGGCCTGCCCGG
TCAGGCGGCCCCTGGAGAAGGAGGGCAGGCTGCATCGGACGCCCTGGGTGGTTATGGCTCGAAAGAAGAA
TTGAACTGTGAGGCAGAGGGTGGCCTGGTTCCCGCGGACAGGAAGAACACCAGCACGAGGGTCCGGCCCC
ACTCTGGGAAGGTGGCCGGCTATGTCCCAGAAACCGTCCCTGAAGAAACCGGACCTGAGGCGGGCTCGTC
AGCCCCTGGCATTGGAGGTGCCGCAGAGGAGGTGGGAAAGACGCTTTTGTCATTGGAGGGGAAGCCCTTG
GAAGCCAGCAGGGCCTTGCCAGCAAAGCCCAGGGCCTTTACTTTATACCCTCGGTCGTTCTCCGTGGAAG
GCCGAGAGATTCCAGTGTCCGTGTACCAGGAGCCTGAGGGGTCAGGGTTGGATGACCACAGGATAAAGAG
GAAAGAGGACAATCTCTCTCTGTCGTGTGTAATTGGCTCCTCTGGGAGTTTCTCCCAGAGAAACCACCTT
CCGTCCAGCGGCACCTCCACGCCTTCTTCCATGGTCGACATCCCACCTCCTTTCGACCTGGCCTGCATCA
CCAAGAAGCCCATCACAAAGAGCTCTCCCTCACTCCTGATCGAGAGCGACTCCCCGGACAAGTACAAGAA
GAAGAAGTCATCCTTTAAGCGCTTCCTGGCACTGACGTTTAAGAAGAAGACGGAGAACAAATTGCATGTG
GATGTGAACGTGTCTTCCTCTAGGTCCTCTTCAGAGTCCAGCTACCACGGGCCTTCCAGGATTCTGGAAG
TTGACCGGAGAAGCCTCAGCAACTCCCCTCAGCTTAAGTCTCGGACTGGGAAGCTCCGGGCTTCTGAATC
CCCCTCCTCCCTCATCTTTTATAGAGATGGCAAGAGGAAAGGTGTCCCCTTCAGCAGGACGGTGTCCAGA
GTGGAGTCCTTTGAAGACCGCTCCCGGCCGCCCTTCCTGCCCTTGCCACTGACCAAGCCACGGTCCATCT
CCTTCCCCAGCGCTGACACTTCAGACTATGAGAACATTCCAGCCATGAACTCGGACTATGAGAATATCCA
GATTCCACCCCGGAGACCTGCCAGGGCTGGCGCGTTCACGAAGCTGTTTGAAGATCAGAGCAGAGCCCTG
TCCACAGCAAACGAAAATGATGGCTACGTGGACATGAGCAGCTTCAACGCCTTTGAGAGCAAACAGCAGA
GTGCAGACCAGGACGCAGAAAGCGCCTACACAGAGCCCTACAAAGTCTGTCCCATCTCGTCGGCAGCCCC
CAAAGAGGACCTTACGTCGGATGAAGAGCAGAGAAGCTCGGAGGAGGAGGACAGTGCTTCAAGAGACCCC
AGTGTCACCCACAAGGTGGAAGGACAGTCCAGAGCCCTTGTCATCGCACAGGAACTGCTATCTTCAGAGA
AAGCATACGTGGAGATGCTCCAGCACTTAAATCTGGATTTCCATGGAGCTGTCATGAGGGCCTTGGATGA
CATGGACCATGAAGGCAGAGACACATTGGCCCGGGAGGAGCTGAGGCAGGGCCTGAGTGAACTCCCAGCC
ATCCACGACCTTCATCAAGGCATCCTGGAGGAGCTGGAGGAAAGGCTGTCAAATTGGGAGAGCCAGCAGA
AGGTAGCTGACGTCTTCCTTGCCCGGGAGCAGGGGTTTGATCACCACGCCACTCACATCCTGCAGTTCGA
CAGGTACCTAGGTCTGCTCAGTGAGAATTGCCTCCACTCTCCCCGGCTGGCAGCTGCTGTCCGTGAATTT
GAGCAGAGTGTACAAGGAGGCAGCCAGACTGCGAAGCATCGGCTGCTGCGGGTGGTTCAACGCCTCTTCC
AGTACCAAGTGCTCCTCACAGACTATTTAAACAACCTTTGTCCGGACTCCGCCGAGTACGACAACACACA
GGGTGCACTGAGCCTCATCTCCAAAGTCACAGACCGTGCCAACGACAGCATGGAGCAAGGGGAAAACCTG
CAGAAGCTGGTCCACATTGAGCACAGCGTCCGGGGCCAAGGGGATCTCCTCCAGCCAGGAAGGGAGTTTC
TGAAGGAAGGGACGCTGATGAAAGTAACAGGGAAAAACAGACGGCCCCGGCACCTATTTCTGATGAACGA
TGTGCTCCTGTACACCTATCCCCAGAAGGATGGGAAGTACCGGCTGAAGAACACATTGGCTGTGGCCAAC
ATGAAGGTCAGCCGCCCTGTGATGGAGAAAGTGCCCTACGCTCTAAAGATTGAGACTTCCGAGTCCTGCC
TGATGCTGTCTGCGAGCTCCTGTGCAGAGAGGGACGAGTGGTATGGCTGTCTGAGCAGAGCCCTCCCTGA
GGACTACAAGGCCCAGGCGCTGGCTGCATTCCACCATAGCGTGGAGATACGAGAGAGGCTGGGGGTTAGC
CTTGGGGAGAGGCCCCCCACCCTGGTGCCTGTCACACACGTCATGATGTGCATGAACTGCGGCTGCGACT
TCTCCCTCACCCTGCGGCGTCATCACTGTCACGCCTGTGGCAAGATCGTGTGCCGGAACTGTTCGCGGAA
CAAGTACCCGCTGAAGTACCTGAAGGACAGGATGGCCAAGGTCTGCGACGGCTGCTTCGGGGAGCTGAAG
AAGCGGGGCAGGGCTGTCCCGGGCCTGATGAGAGAGCGGCCTGTGAGCATGAGCTTCCCGCTGTCTTCAC
CCCGCTTCTCGGGCAGTGCCTTTTCATCCGTCTTCCAGAGCATTAACCCCTCGACCTTCAAGAAGCAGAA
GAAAGTCCCTTCAGCCCTGACAGAGGTGGCTGCCTCTGGAGAGGGCTCTGCCATCAGTGGCTATCTCAGC
CGGTGTAAGAGGGGCAAGCGGCACTGGAAGAAGCTCTGGTTTGTCATCAAAGGCAAAGTTCTCTACACCT
ACATGGCCAGTGAGGACAAAGTGGCCTTGGAGAGTATGCCTCTGCTAGGCTTCACCATTGCTCCAGAAAA
GGAAGAGGGCAGCAGTGAAGTAGGACCTATTTTTCACCTTTACCACAAGAAAACCCTATTTTATAGCTTC
AAAGCAGAAGATACCAATTCAGCTCAGAGGTGGATCGAGGCCATGGAAGATGCGAGTGTGTTATAGCAGT
TATCAAGCATGTGGACTTGTAACAAATTCTTAGGTCAATATGTGAATGCTTTTAGAAGCTAAGCTGTGGC
TCAACTCATCCGGACACACACCTGGATTCAGCAATGAGGCCTGACCTTTTTTGCTATAACCGCCCCACCA
CTCCCCTGCCCTTGCCAACATCTTCATGAATGGAATCCTTAAGGGATATTTATGGACCTCTCCTTTTCTG
TGTTTTCCACCCCTACCCCCACCCGCCACCCAGTAATAAACTATTTCCTTACCCCGCAGTGAGTTAAAAT
TTAGTAAGATGAAGATGTGGAAACCAATGAAAAGTACATTTAGAAATGCAGGCTTTTTAGTAGAAAGAAG
CTCTTACAGTTTTTACTCATGATAAATCTTATCACCTTTCAAAAATTGATTGTGGTGCCTCAGGTGAAAT
GAGAAGCTATCAGTAACAGCTACTCTCATCGAAAGCACTTTATTATTTTACGGAGCTGCAACCTCCAATT
TTGTGTTTTCTAAGTGATTTACTTAAGTCAATAACAGATGGAATCCTGTGGACTAATGTGCCACCAGTTT
TCTAACAAGGGTGTACATAAAATGGATTTGTGCAGACCTGGCTGTGGCTTGCTGGTGTGCAAGCACACAT
CACTTTAGAGGGGCTGCGCCCCACCAGATAGGAAGGGGAGGATTTTCTCCTCCAGTCGACCTTGTGACCT
GTATACTAACATAACTTATTAAAGGAGGGGTCCCTCCTCCCCCAGAGCAGTCCTCAACACTATGTCAGTG
CTGGAAATGCAGCCACTGGCAGATCCACCGGATCTAGATAACTGATCATAATCAGCCATACCACATTTGT
AGAGGTTTTACTTGCTTTAAAAAACCTCCCACACCTCCCCCTGAACCTGAAACATAAAATGAATGCAATT
GTTGTTGTTAACTTGTTTATTGCAGCTTATAATGGTTACAAATAAAGCAATAGCATCACAAATTTCACAA
ATAAAGCATTTTTTTCACTGCATTCTAGTTGTGGTTTGTCCAAACTCATCAATGTATCTTAACGCGTAAA
TTGTAAGCGTTAATATTTTGTTAAAATTCGCGTTAAATTTTTGTTAAATCAGCTCATTTTTTAACCAATA
GGCCGAAATCGGCAAAATCCCTTATAAATCAAAAGAATAGACCGAGATAGGGT
[37 nt withheld, positions 6914-6950]
AAAGAACGTGGACTCCAACGTCAAAGG
[49 nt withheld, positions 6978-7026]
T
[91 nt withheld, positions 7028-7118]
G
[124 nt withheld, positions 7120-7243]
CAGGTGGCACTTTTCGGGGAAATGTGCGCGGAACCCCTATTTGTTTATTTTTCTAAATACATTCAAATAT
GTATCCGCTCATGAGACAATAACCCTGATAAATGCTTCAATAATATTGAAAAAGGAAGAGTCCTGAGGCG
GAAAGAACCAGCTGTGGAATGTGTGTCAGTTAGGGTGTGGAAAGTCCCCAGGCTCCCCAGCAGGCAGAAG
TATGCAAAGCATGCATCTCAATTAGTCAGCAACCAGGTGTGGAAAGTCCCCAGGCTCCCCAGCAGGCAGA
AGTATGCAAAGCATGCATCTCAATTAGTCAGCAACCATAGTCCCGCCCCTAACTCCGCCCATCCCGCCCC
TAACTCCGCCCAGTTCCGCCCATTCTCCGCCCCATGGCTGACTAATTTTTTTTATTTATGCAGAGGCCGA
GGCCGCCTCGGCCTCTGAGCTATTCCAGAAGTAGTGAGGAGGCTTTTTTGGAGGCCTAGGCTTTTGCAAA
GATCGATCAAGAGACAGGATGAGGATCGTTTCGCATGATTGAACAAGATGGATTGCACGCAGGTTCTCCG
GCCGCTTGGGTGGAGAGGCTATTCGGCTATGACTGGGCACAACAGACAATCGGCTGCTCTGATGCCGCCG
TGTTCCGGCTGTCAGCGCAGGGGCGCCCGGTTCTTTTTGTCAAGACCGACCTGTCCGGTGCCCTGAATGA
ACTGCAAGACGAGGCAGCGCGGCTATCGTGGCTGGCCACGACGGGCGTTCCTTGCGCAGCTGTGCTCGAC
GTTGTCACTGAAGCGGGAAGGGACTGGCTGCTATTGGGCGAAGTGCCGGGGCAGGATCTCCTGTCATCTC
ACCTTGCTCCTGCCGAGAAAGTATCCATCATGGCTGATGCAATGCGGCGGCTGCATACGCTTGATCCGGC
TACCTGCCCATTCGACCACCAAGCGAAACATCGCATCGAGCGAGCACGTACTCGGATGGAAGCCGGTCTT
GTCGATCAGGATGATCTGGACGAAGAGCATCAGGGGCTCGCGCCAGCCGAACTGTTCGCCAGGCTCAAGG
CGAGCATGCCCGACGGCGAGGATCTCGTCGTGACCCATGGCGATGCCTGCTTGCCGAATATCATGGTGGA
AAATGGCCGCTTTTCTGGATTCATCGACTGTGGCCGGCTGGGTGTGGCGGACCGCTATCAGGACATAGCG
TTGGCTACCCGTGATATTGCTGAAGAGCTTGGCGGCGAATGGGCTGACCGCTTCCTCGTGCTTTACGGTA
TCGCCGCTCCCGATTCGCAGCGCATCGCCTTCTATCGCCTTCTTGACGAGTTCTTCTGAGCGGGACTCTG
GGGTTCGAAATGACCGACCAAGCGACGCCCAACCTGCCATCACGAGATTTCGATTCCACCGCCGCCTTCT
ATGAAAGGTTGGGCTTCGGAATCGTTTTCCGGGACGCCGGCTGGATGATCCTCCAGCGCGGGGATCTCAT
GCTGGAGTTCTTCGCCCACCCTAGGGGGAGGCTAACTGAAACACGGAAGGAGACAATACCGGAAGGAACC
CGCGCTATGACGGCAATAAAAAGACAGAATAAAACGCACGGTGTTGGGTCGTTTGTTCATAAACGCGGGG
TTCGGTCCCAGGGCTGGCACTCTGTCGATACCCCACCGAGACCCCATTGGGGCCAATACGCCCGCGTTTC
TTCCTTTTCCCCACCCCACCCCCCAAGTTCGGGTGAAGGCCCAGGGCTCGCAGCCAACGTCGGGGCGGCA
GGCCCTGCCATAGCCTCAGGTTACTCATATATACTTTAGATTGATTTAAAACTTCATTTTTAATTTAAAA
GGATCTAGGTGAAGATCCTTTTTGATAATCTCATGACCAAAATCCCTTAACGTGAGTTTTCGTTCCACTG
AGCGTCAGACCCCGTAGAAAAGATCAAAGGATCTTCTTGAGATCCTTTTTTTCTGCGCGTAATCTGCTGC
TTGCAAACAAAAAAACCACCGCTACCAGCGGTGGTTTGTTTGCCGGATCAAGAGCTACCAACTCTTTTTC
CGAAGGTAACTGGCTTCAGCAGAGCGCAGATACCAAATACTGTCCTTCTAGTGTAGCCGTAGTTAGGCCA
CCACTTCAAGAACTCTGTAGCACCGCCTACATACCTCGCTCTGCTAATCCTGTTACCAGTGGCTGCTGCC
AGTGGCGATAAGTCGTGTCTTACCGGGTTGGACTCAAGACGATAGTTACCGGATAAGGCGCAGCGGTCGG
GCTGAACGGGGGGTTCGTGCACACAGCCCAGCTTGGAGCGAACGACCTACACCGAACTGAGATACCTACA
GCGTGAGCTATGAGAAAGCGCCACGCTTCCCGAAGGGAGAAAGGCGGACAGGTATCCGGTAAGCGGCAGG
GTCGGAACAGGAGAGCGCACGAGGGAGCTTCCAGGGGGAAACGCCTGGTATCTTTATAGTCCTGTCGGGT
TTCGCCACCTCTGACTTGAGCGTCGATTTTTGTGATGCTCGTCAGGGGGGCGGAGCCTATGGAAAAACGC
CAGCAACGCGGCCTTTTTACGGTTCCTGGCCTTTTGCTGGCCTTTTGCTCACATGTTCTTTCCTGCGTTA
TCCCCTGATTCTGTGGATAACCGTATTACCGCCATGCAT
Features (pLannotate 1.2.2; 14 found; start..end, strand, type, name):
     61..364     +  enhancer       CMV enhancer: human cytomegalovirus immediate early enhancer
    365..568     +  promoter       CMV promoter: human cytomegalovirus (CMV) immediate early promoter
    613..1329    +  CDS            EGFP: EGFP is a basic (constitutively fluorescent) green fluorescent protein published in 1996, derived from Aequorea victoria. It is reported to be a rapidly-maturing weak dimer with moderate acid sensitivity.
   1348..5733    +  CDS            FGD5: FGD5_HUMAN - Also known as ZFYVE23. Experimental evidence at protein level: Swiss-Prot protein existence level 1. Activates CDC42, a member of the Ras-like family of Rho- and Rac proteins, by exchanging bound GDP for free GTP. Mediates VEGF- induced CDC42 activation. May regulate proangiogenic action of VEGF in vascular endothelial cells, including network formation, directional movement and proliferation. May play a role in regulating the actin cytoskeleton and cell shape. From Homo sapiens (Human).
   6553..6637    +  CDS            large T antigen (fragment): large T antigen from SV40 (simian virus 40)
   6660..6781    +  polyA_signal   SV40 poly(A) signal: SV40 polyadenylation signal
   6815..7243    -  rep_origin     f1 ori (sequence partly withheld): f1 bacteriophage origin of replication; arrow indicates direction of (+) strand synthesis
   7270..7374    +  promoter       AmpR promoter: bla
   7376..7733    +  promoter       SV40 promoter: SV40 enhancer and early promoter
   7768..8562    +  CDS            NeoR/KanR: aminoglycoside phosphotransferase from Tn5; aph(3')-II (or nptII); confers resistance to neomycin, kanamycin, and G418 (Geneticin®)
   8583..8735    +  CDS            ble (fragment): BLE_KLEPN - Experimental evidence at protein level: Swiss-Prot protein existence level 1. Binding protein with a strong affinity to the bleomycin family of antibiotics. Binds to CL990; an antimitotic-antibiotic compound. From Klebsiella pneumoniae.
   8794..8841    +  polyA_signal   HSV TK poly(A) signal: herpes simplex virus thymidine kinase polyadenylation signal (Cole and Stacy, 1985)
   8932..8948    -  polyA_signal   bGH poly(A) signal (fragment): bovine growth hormone polyadenylation signal
   9170..9758    +  rep_origin     ori: high-copy-number ColE1/pMB1/pBR322/pUC origin of replication
