[The description below was written by a language model from this plasmid's Addgene catalogue record and pLannotate feature annotations shown in this document.]
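Description:
pEGFP-C1-hFGD5 is a mammalian expression plasmid built on the pEGFP-C1 backbone that produces human FGD5 (also known as ZFYVE23) fused at its N terminus to EGFP. The depositor's full sequence is 9,872 nt. In it, the human cytomegalovirus immediate early enhancer and promoter drive a single transcription unit. The EGFP coding sequence comes first, followed a short distance downstream by the FGD5 coding sequence of roughly 4.4 kb. About 800 nt of unannotated sequence lies between the end of the FGD5 annotation and the SV40 polyadenylation signal that terminates the transcript. A small hit to SV40 large T antigen just before that signal is most likely part of the SV40 polyadenylation region rather than a functional coding element. The cloning method is not recorded.

The plasmid is propagated in E. coli through a high-copy ColE1/pUC-type origin and selected with kanamycin. The resistance cassette is dual purpose. A bacterial bla promoter and the SV40 enhancer/early promoter sit in tandem upstream of the Tn5 NeoR/KanR gene, which is followed by the HSV TK poly(A) signal. The same gene therefore confers kanamycin resistance in bacteria and can support G418 selection in transfected mammalian cells. An f1 origin is also present, allowing single-stranded DNA production. The short ble and bGH poly(A) fragments appear to be backbone remnants or partial matches.

FGD5 is a guanine nucleotide exchange factor that activates CDC42 and is implicated in VEGF signalling and actin cytoskeleton regulation in vascular endothelial cells. The construct is intended for expressing fluorescently tagged FGD5, which allows its localisation to be followed in cells. The associated publication concerns endothelial cell junctions and actin organization.
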