Addgene plasmid #50760: pEGFP-C1-hFGD5
Purpose: expression of EGFP-tagged human FGD5
Depositing lab: Naoki Mochizuki. Depositing organization: National Cerebral and Cardiovascular Center Research Institute. Publication: Rap1 potentiates endothelial cell junctions by spatially controlling myosin II activity and actin organization. Ando K, Fukuhara S, Moriya T, Obara Y, Nakahata N, Mochizuki N. J Cell Biol. 2013 Sep 16;202(6):901-16. doi: 10.1083/jcb.201301115. Epub 2013 Sep 9. PubMed 24019534.
Backbone
  Vector backbone: pEGFP-C1
  Backbone size w/o insert (bp): 4700
  Vector type: Mammalian Expression
Growth in bacteria
  Bacterial resistance: Kanamycin, 50 μg/mL
  Growth temperature: 37°C
  Growth strain: DH5alpha
  Copy number: Unknown
Gene/Insert
  Gene/Insert name: FGD5
  Species: H. sapiens (human)
  Entrez Gene: FGD5 (a.k.a. ZFYVE23)
  Promoter: CMV
  Tag / fusion protein: EGFP (N terminal on backbone)
  Cloning method: Unknown
  Sequencing primers: 5′ EGFP-C
Terms and licenses: Academic/Nonprofit Terms; Industry Terms: Not Available to Industry
How to cite: pEGFP-C1-hFGD5 was a gift from Naoki Mochizuki (Addgene plasmid # 50760 ; http://n2t.net/addgene:50760 ; RRID:Addgene_50760)
