>Addgene plasmid #50760 | pEGFP-C1-hFGD5 | addgene partial sequence | sequence record 77691 | EGFP-C 5'-CATGGTCCTGCTGGAGTTCGTG-3'
CGAGCTGTACAAGTCCGGACTCAGATCTACCATGTTCAGGGGTCCGAAGCCCCCCATTGCCCCCAAGCCC
AGGCTGACTGCCCCAAACGAGTGGAGAGCCAGTGTGTACCTGAATGACAGCTTGAACAAATGCAGCAACG
GGCGGCTGCCCTGTGTAGACAGGGGGCTTGATGAGGGGCCCCGGTCCATCCCAAAGTGCTCTGAGTCGGA
GACCGACGAGGATTACATCGTGGTCCCCAGGGTTCCGCTGAGGGAGGATGAACCCAAGGACGAGGGCAGT
GTGGGGAACAAAGCCCTGGTGTCTCCCGAGTCCTCTGCGGAAGAGGAAGAGGAGCGTGAAGAGGGAGGCG
AGGCATGTGGCCTGGAGGGTACAGGAGCTGGTGAGGATTCAGTGGCCCCTGCTGCTCCGGGTGCAGGAGC
GCTGAGCAGGGAGGGTGAGGAAGGCACAGACCTTGCTCTTGAGGATGAAGGGGAGGGCTGCGCTGATGAG
CCAGGGACACTGGAGCAGGTGTCCAGAAGTGAGGAGGAAGAGAAGCTAGTGCAGCCACACAGGGAGTGCA
GCCTGGAGGACAGTGGGCCTTGGGCTGGAGAGGGGGTCTTCCAGAGCGACCTCCTCCTGCCTCACATCCA
TGGAGAGGACCAGGAGCCCCCCGACACCCCCGGGGAGGCAGAGGAGGATGATGAGGAAGGCTGTGCCAGC
ACAGACCCAGCAGGGGCAGATGAGGGTTCGGGTCCTGACAGGCCCACGGAGGACATGGGACAGGATGCTG
AGGACACCAGTGAGG
